Addgene plasmid #232548: pRExT2A-NT-PmSc
Purpose: Endogenous tagging of genes by CRISPR/Cas9-mediated homologous recombination; for N-terminal tagging: PAC-3xTy-T2A-3xTy-mScarlet
Depositing lab: Calvin Tiengwe. Depositing organization: Imperial College London. Publication: A high-throughput protein tagging toolkit that retains endogenous untranslated regions for studying gene regulation in kinetoplastids. Carbajo CG, Han X, Savur B, Upadhyaya A, Taha F, Tinti M, Wheeler RJ, Yates PA, Tiengwe C. Open Biol. 2025 Feb;15(2):240334. doi: 10.1098/rsob.240334. Epub 2025 Feb 26. PubMed 39999874.
Backbone
  Vector backbone: pUC57 simple
  Vector type: Bacterial Expression
  Selectable markers: Puromycin ; in Trypanosoma brucei
Growth in bacteria
  Bacterial resistance: Ampicillin, 100 μg/mL
  Growth temperature: 37°C
  Growth strain: DH5alpha
  Copy number: Unknown
Gene/Insert
  Gene/Insert name: mScarlet
  Species: Synthetic
  Mutation: None
  Cloning method: Gene Synthesis
Terms and licenses: Academic/Nonprofit Terms; Industry Terms: Not Available to Industry
How to cite: pRExT2A-NT-PmSc was a gift from Calvin Tiengwe (Addgene plasmid # 232548 ; http://n2t.net/addgene:232548 ; RRID:Addgene_232548)
