[The description below was written by a language model from this plasmid's Addgene catalogue record and pLannotate feature annotations shown in this document.]
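Description:
pRExT2A-NT-PmSc is a 4.4 kb template plasmid built on the pUC57 simple cloning backbone. It supplies a donor cassette for endogenous N-terminal tagging of genes by CRISPR/Cas9-mediated homologous recombination in kinetoplastids, with Trypanosoma brucei named as the organism in which selection is applied. In E. coli it is maintained through a high-copy ColE1/pUC-type origin and selected with ampicillin via the β-lactamase gene and its own promoter. The rest of the backbone consists of standard cloning-vector remnants: a lacZα fragment, the lac promoter, operator and CAP site, and short fragments of lacI, rop and the bom region. Although catalogued as a bacterial expression vector, it appears to serve in bacteria only as a propagation vehicle for the cassette.

The synthesised payload is described as PAC-3xTy-T2A-3xTy-mScarlet. The feature table confirms a puromycin N-acetyltransferase (pac) coding sequence followed, after a gap of about 300 nt, by a red fluorescent protein that the annotation software matches to the mScarlet-I variant. The Ty epitope repeats and T2A peptide are not annotated but presumably occupy that gap. No trypanosome promoter or untranslated regions are annotated, consistent with a toolkit designed to retain the endogenous UTRs of the target gene. Once integrated in frame at the start of a target open reading frame, a single transcript would encode the resistance marker and the tagged protein. Ribosomal skipping at T2A would then release Ty-tagged PAC from the 3xTy-mScarlet fusion to the protein of interest. This permits puromycin selection of edited parasites and detection of the tagged protein by fluorescence or by its Ty epitopes, under native regulatory control. The record does not describe homology arms or guide sequences.
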