Features (pLannotate 1.2.2; 12 found; start..end, strand, type, name):
    137..236     +  misc_feature   bom (fragment): basis of mobility region from pBR322
    242..399     -  CDS            lacZα (fragment): LacZα fragment of β-galactosidase; lacZ fragment
    467..1063    +  CDS            pac: PUAC_STRAD - Protein predicted: Swiss-Prot protein existence level 4. Detoxification of puromycin. From Streptomyces alboniger.
   1373..2068    +  CDS            mScarlet-I: mScarlet-I is a basic (constitutively fluorescent) red fluorescent protein published in 2016, derived from synthetic construct. It is reported to be a rapidly-maturing monomer with moderate acid sensitivity.
   2195..2211    -  protein_bind   lac operator: The lac repressor binds to the lac operator to inhibit transcription in E. coli. This inhibition can be relieved by adding lactose or isopropyl-β-D-thiogalactopyranoside (IPTG). lac repressor encoded by lacI
   2219..2249    -  promoter       lac promoter: promoter for the E. coli lac operon
   2264..2285    -  protein_bind   CAP binding site: CAP binding activates transcription in the presence of cAMP. E. coli catabolite activator protein
   2298..2390    -  CDS            lacI (fragment): lac repressor; lacI; The lac repressor binds to the lac operator to inhibit transcription in E. coli. This inhibition can be relieved by adding lactose or isopropyl-β-D-thiogalactopyranoside (IPTG).
   2573..3161    -  rep_origin     ori: high-copy-number ColE1/pMB1/pBR322/pUC origin of replication
   3332..4192    -  CDS            AmpR: β-lactamase; bla; confers resistance to ampicillin, carbenicillin, and related antibiotics
   4193..4297    -  promoter       AmpR promoter: bla
   4392..35      +  CDS            rop (fragment) (across the origin): Rop protein, which maintains plasmids at low copy number; rop
>Addgene plasmid #232548 | pRExT2A-NT-PmSc | addgene full sequence | sequence record 462096 | Addgene NGS Result
TCGCGCGTTTCGGTGATGACGGTGAAAACCTCTGACACATGCAGCTCCCGGAGACGGTCACAGCTTGTCT
GTAAGCGGATGCCGGGAGCAGACAAGCCCGTCAGGGCGCGTCAGCGGGTGTTGGCGGGTGTCGGGGCTGG
CTTAACTATGCGGCATCAGAGCAGATTGTACTGAGAGTGCACCATATGCGGTGTGAAATACCGCACAGAT
GCGTAAGGAGAAAATACCGCATCAGGCGCCATTCGCCATTCAGGCTGCGCAACTGTTGGGAAGGGCGATC
GGTGCGGGCCTCTTCGCTATTACGCCAGCTGGCGAAAGGGGGATGTGCTGCAAGGCGATTAAGTTGGGTA
ACGCCAGGGTTTTCCCAGTCACGACGTTGTAAAACGACGGCCAGTGAATTGGAGATCGGTACTTCGCGAA
TGCGTCGAGATATCGGGCCCGTATAATGCAGACCTGCTGCGAATTCATGACTGAATACAAGCCAACGGTT
CGTCTTGCTACGCGAGACGATGTGCCGCGGGCCGTACGGACGCTGGCTGCTGCGTTCGCTGATTATCCCG
CCACCCGACATACGGTTGACCCAGATCGACACATTGAGCGAGTCACAGAACTTCAAGAGTTATTCTTAAC
ACGGGTGGGCTTGGACATTGGTAAGGTTTGGGTTGCGGACGATGGCGCGGCTGTTGCGGTGTGGACGACG
CCAGAGTCAGTCGAAGCGGGCGCAGTGTTTGCTGAGATCGGTCCCCGAATGGCGGAGCTTAGCGGGTCAC
GCCTCGCTGCACAACAGCAGATGGAAGGTCTGTTGGCACCACATAGACCTAAGGAGCCGGCTTGGTTCTT
AGCGACAGTTGGCGTCAGTCCGGACCACCAAGGTAAGGGGCTGGGTTCAGCGGTTGTTCTTCCAGGAGTA
GAGGCTGCGGAAAGGGCAGGTGTGCCGGCGTTCCTTGAAACGTCTGCACCACGTAACCTTCCTTTTTACG
AGAGATTGGGGTTTACAGTAACAGCAGATGTTGAAGTGCCTGAAGGGCCGAGGACATGGTGCATGACACG
TAAGCCGGGAGCCCCATGGGAGGTACACACAAACCAGGACCCACTGGACGGCTCCGAGGTGCATACCAAT
CAAGATCCGCTGGACGGCTCTGAAGTTCACACCAATCAAGATCCCTTGGATGGTTCTGGTAGTGGTTCCG
GTTCCGGTTCTCGCGCGGAGGGTCGTGGTAGCCTGCTCACGTGTGGTGACGTGGAGGAGAACCCAGGTCC
GGGTACCGAGGTACATACAAATCAGGACCCCCTCGATGGTAGTGAAGTCCATACAAATCAGGACCCGCTG
GATGGCTCAGAGGTTCATACGAACCAAGATCCTCTTGATAAGCTTGTATCAAAGGGCGAAGCAGTAATCA
AGGAGTTCATGCGGTTTAAGGTACACATGGAGGGTTCCATGAATGGCCATGAATTTGAGATCGAAGGAGA
GGGGGAAGGGCGTCCTTACGAAGGAACACAAACAGCTAAACTTAAGGTAACTAAGGGGGGACCCCTCCCC
TTTTCCTGGGACATACTGTCACCACAATTCATGTACGGCAGCCGAGCCTTTATAAAACATCCAGCTGATA
TACCCGATTATTATAAGCAAAGTTTTCCCGAGGGCTTTAAGTGGGAAAGGGTCATGAACTTCGAGGACGG
GGGTGCGGTAACTGTAACCCAAGACACCTCTCTCGAAGACGGGACGCTTATTTATAAGGTGAAACTCCGG
GGGACCAATTTTCCCCCTGACGGACCTGTCATGCAGAAGAAGACAATGGGCTGGGAGGCGTCCACAGAGC
GCCTGTATCCGGAGGATGGCGTACTTAAGGGTGACATAAAAATGGCACTTCGTTTGAAGGACGGTGGCCG
TTATCTCGCTGACTTTAAGACAACTTATAAGGCGAAAAAGCCGGTACAGATGCCAGGAGCATACAATGTT
GACCGCAAATTGGACATCACCAGCCACAACGAAGACTATACCGTCGTTGAACAGTACGAACGGAGTGAAG
GGAGGCACAGTACAGGCGGGATGGACGAATTGTATAAAGGATCCGGATCAGGATCTGGATCAGGATCGGG
TAGTGAGCTCCTGCAGGGATGCCGGGACCGACGAGTGCAGAGGCGTGCAAGCGAGCTTGGCGTAATCATG
GTCATAGCTGTTTCCTGTGTGAAATTGTTATCCGCTCACAATTCCACACAACATACGAGCCGGAAGCATA
AAGTGTAAAGCCTGGGGTGCCTAATGAGTGAGCTAACTCACATTAATTGCGTTGCGCTCACTGCCCGCTT
TCCAGTCGGGAAACCTGTCGTGCCAGCTGCATTAATGAATCGGCCAACGCGCGGGGAGAGGCGGTTTGCG
TATTGGGCGCTCTTCCGCTTCCTCGCTCACTGACTCGCTGCGCTCGGTCGTTCGGCTGCGGCGAGCGGTA
TCAGCTCACTCAAAGGCGGTAATACGGTTATCCACAGAATCAGGGGATAACGCAGGAAAGAACATGTGAG
CAAAAGGCCAGCAAAAGGCCAGGAACCGTAAAAAGGCCGCGTTGCTGGCGTTTTTCCATAGGCTCCGCCC
CCCTGACGAGCATCACAAAAATCGACGCTCAAGTCAGAGGTGGCGAAACCCGACAGGACTATAAAGATAC
CAGGCGTTTCCCCCTGGAAGCTCCCTCGTGCGCTCTCCTGTTCCGACCCTGCCGCTTACCGGATACCTGT
CCGCCTTTCTCCCTTCGGGAAGCGTGGCGCTTTCTCATAGCTCACGCTGTAGGTATCTCAGTTCGGTGTA
GGTCGTTCGCTCCAAGCTGGGCTGTGTGCACGAACCCCCCGTTCAGCCCGACCGCTGCGCCTTATCCGGT
AACTATCGTCTTGAGTCCAACCCGGTAAGACACGACTTATCGCCACTGGCAGCAGCCACTGGTAACAGGA
TTAGCAGAGCGAGGTATGTAGGCGGTGCTACAGAGTTCTTGAAGTGGTGGCCTAACTACGGCTACACTAG
AAGAACAGTATTTGGTATCTGCGCTCTGCTGAAGCCAGTTACCTTCGGAAAAAGAGTTGGTAGCTCTTGA
TCCGGCAAACAAACCACCGCTGGTAGCGGTGGTTTTTTTGTTTGCAAGCAGCAGATTACGCGCAGAAAAA
AAGGATCTCAAGAAGATCCTTTGATCTTTTCTACGGGGTCTGACGCTCAGTGGAACGAAAACTCACGTTA
AGGGATTTTGGTCATGAGATTATCAAAAAGGATCTTCACCTAGATCCTTTTAAATTAAAAATGAAGTTTT
AAATCAATCTAAAGTATATATGAGTAAACTTGGTCTGACAGTTACCAATGCTTAATCAGTGAGGCACCTA
TCTCAGCGATCTGTCTATTTCGTTCATCCATAGTTGCCTGACTCCCCGTCGTGTAGATAACTACGATACG
GGAGGGCTTACCATCTGGCCCCAGTGCTGCAATGATACCGCGAGACCCACGCTCACCGGCTCCAGATTTA
TCAGCAATAAACCAGCCAGCCGGAAGGGCCGAGCGCAGAAGTGGTCCTGCAACTTTATCCGCCTCCATCC
AGTCTATTAATTGTTGCCGGGAAGCTAGAGTAAGTAGTTCGCCAGTTAATAGTTTGCGCAACGTTGTTGC
CATTGCTACAGGCATCGTGGTGTCACGCTCGTCGTTTGGTATGGCTTCATTCAGCTCCGGTTCCCAACGA
TCAAGGCGAGTTACATGATCCCCCATGTTGTGCAAAAAAGCGGTTAGCTCCTTCGGTCCTCCGATCGTTG
TCAGAAGTAAGTTGGCCGCAGTGTTATCACTCATGGTTATGGCAGCACTGCATAATTCTCTTACTGTCAT
GCCATCCGTAAGATGCTTTTCTGTGACTGGTGAGTACTCAACCAAGTCATTCTGAGAATAGTGTATGCGG
CGACCGAGTTGCTCTTGCCCGGCGTCAATACGGGATAATACCGCGCCACATAGCAGAACTTTAAAAGTGC
TCATCATTGGAAAACGTTCTTCGGGGCGAAAACTCTCAAGGATCTTACCGCTGTTGAGATCCAGTTCGAT
GTAACCCACTCGTGCACCCAACTGATCTTCAGCATCTTTTACTTTCACCAGCGTTTCTGGGTGAGCAAAA
ACAGGAAGGCAAAATGCCGCAAAAAAGGGAATAAGGGCGACACGGAAATGTTGAATACTCATACTCTTCC
TTTTTCAATATTATTGAAGCATTTATCAGGGTTATTGTCTCATGAGCGGATACATATTTGAATGTATTTA
GAAAAATAAACAAATAGGGGTTCCGCGCACATTTCCCCGAAAAGTGCCACCTGACGTCTAAGAAACCATT
ATTATCATGACATTAACCTATAAAAATAGGCGTATCACGAGGCCCTTTCGTC
